>Addgene plasmid #208329 | TOMM20-PuRRRE | addgene full sequence | sequence record 414755 | Addgene NGS Result
CAGCCATGGGGCGGAGAATGGGCGGAACTGGGCGGAGTTAGGGGCGGGATGGGCGGAGTTAGGGGCGGGA
CTATGGTTGCTGACTAATTGAGATGCATGCTTTGCATACTTCTGCCTGCTGGGGAGCCTGGGGACTTTCC
ACACCTGGTTGCTGACTAATTGAGATGCATGCTTTGCATACTTCTGCCTGCTGGGGAGCCTGGGGACTTT
CCACACCCTAACTGACACACATTCCACAGCTGGTTCTTTCCGCCTCAGGACTCTTCCTTTTTCAATATTA
TTGAAGCATTTATCAGGGTTATTGTCTCATGAGCGGATACATATTTGAATGTATTTAGAAAAATAAACAA
ATAGGGGTTCCGCGCACATTTCCCCGAAAAGTGCCACCTG
[124 nt withheld, positions 391-514]
C
[91 nt withheld, positions 516-606]
A
[49 nt withheld, positions 608-656]
CCTTTGACGTTGGAGTCCACGTTCTTT
[37 nt withheld, positions 684-720]
ACCCTATCTCGGTCTATTCTTTTGATTTATAAGGGATTTTGCCGATTTCGGCCTATTGGTTAAAAAATGA
GCTGATTTAACAAAAATTTAACGCGAATTTTAACAAAATATTAACGCTTACAATTTACGCCTTAAGATAC
ATTGATGAGTTTGGACAAACCACAACTAGAATGCAGTGAAAAAAATGCTTTATTTGTGAAATTTGTGATG
CTATTGCTTTATTTGTAACCATTATAAGCTGCAATAAACAAGTTAACAACAACAATTGCATTCATTTTAT
GTTTCAGGTTCAGGGGGAGGTGTGGGAGGTTTTTTAAAGCAAGTAAAACCTCTACAAATGTGGTATGGCT
GATTATGATCTAGAGTCGCGGCCGCTTTACAGCGGACCGTATTCGTTTTCCAGTTCGGAGTTTTCCTGAC
GCAGTTCAGAAACGCGGGTACGCAGCGCGGTAACACGCTGACGGAGGAAGGCGTTACGGATTTCCAGGGT
GGCGACCGGTGGATCCCCGCTACCGCCTTCCACATCATCTTCAGCCAAGCTCTGAGCACTTACAATTCTC
TGACTAATTGTTGGGAGCTTAGTCAGAAGCATCTGGAACACTGGTGGTGGAAGAGTTTGCTGTAAGACCT
GCAGTAACTGCTGTGGCTGTCCACACACAGCAATTGCATTTGTCAGATGGTCTACGCCCTTCTCATATTC
ACCTTGAGCTAGTAACTCTTCACCAAGCTGTATTTCTTCAAGGAAGAACTTCTGAACAGCTTCAGCATCT
TTAAGGTCAGGTAACTTGGAAAGCCCAGCTCTCTCCTTGGCAAGCTTCTGTTTCTTTCTTCGTTCTCGAA
GCCTGTTCTTGAAGTTGGGGTCACTTCGTCTTTTGCGGTCGAAGTAGATGCAGTACCCAATGAAAAGGGC
CCCGCATACACCGGCGGCGATGGCGCTGTTCCGACCCACCATGGTGGCGCTAGCGGATCTGACGGTTCAC
TAAACCAGCTCTGCTTATATAGACCTCCCACCGTACACGCCTACCGCCCATTTGCGTCAATGGGGCGGAG
TTGTTACGACATTTTGGAAAGTCCCGTTGATTTTGGTGCCAAAACAAACTCCCATTGACGTCAATGGGGT
GGAGACTTGGAAATCCCCGTGAGTCAAACCGCTATCCACGCCCATTGATGTACTGCCAAAACCGCATCAC
CATGGTAATAGCGATGACTAATACGTAGATGTACTGCCAAGTAGGAAAGTCCCATAAGGTCATGTACTGG
GCATAATGCCAGGCGGGCCATTTACCGTCATTGACGTCAATAGGGGGCGTACTTGGCATATGATACACTT
GATGTACTGCCAAGTGGGCAGTTTACCGTAAATACTCCACCCATTGACGTCAATGGAAAGTCCCTATTGG
CGTTACTATGGGAACATACGTCATTATTGACGTCAATGGGCGGGGGTCGTTGGGCGGTCAGCCAGGCGGG
CCATTTACCGTAAGTTATGTAACGCGGAACTCCATATATGGGCTATGAACTAATGACCCCGTAATTGATT
ACTATTAATAACTAATGCATGGCGGTAATACGGTTATCCACAGAATCAGGGGATAACGCAGGAAAGAACA
TGTGAGCAAAAGGCCAGCAAAAGGCCAGGAACCGTAAAAAGGCCGCGTTGCTGGCGTTTTTCCATAGGCT
CCGCCCCCCTGACGAGCATCACAAAAATCGACGCTCAAGTCAGAGGTGGCGAAACCCGACAGGACTATAA
AGATACCAGGCGTTTCCCCCTGGAAGCTCCCTCGTGCGCTCTCCTGTTCCGACCCTGCCGCTTACCGGAT
ACCTGTCCGCCTTTCTCCCTTCGGGAAGCGTGGCGCTTTCTCATAGCTCACGCTGTAGGTATCTCAGTTC
GGTGTAGGTCGTTCGCTCCAAGCTGGGCTGTGTGCACGAACCCCCCGTTCAGCCCGACCGCTGCGCCTTA
TCCGGTAACTATCGTCTTGAGTCCAACCCGGTAAGACACGACTTATCGCCACTGGCAGCAGCCACTGGTA
ACAGGATTAGCAGAGCGAGGTATGTAGGCGGTGCTACAGAGTTCTTGAAGTGGTGGCCTAACTACGGCTA
CACTAGAAGAACAGTATTTGGTATCTGCGCTCTGCTGAAGCCAGTTACCTTCGGAAAAAGAGTTGGTAGC
TCTTGATCCGGCAAACAAACCACCGCTGGTAGCGGTGGTTTTTTTGTTTGCAAGCAGCAGATTACGCGCA
GAAAAAAAGGATCTCAAGAAGATCCTTTGATCTTTTCTACGGGGTCTGACGCTCAGTGGAACGAAAACTC
ACGTTAAGGGATTTTGGTCATGAGATTATCAAAAAGGATCTTCACCTAGATCCTTTTAAATTAAAAATGA
AGTTTTAAATCAATCTAAAGTATATATGAGTAACCTGAGGCTATGGCAGGGCCTGCCGCCCCGACGTTGG
CTGCGAGCCCTGGGCCTTCACCCGAACTTGGGGGGTGGGGTGGGGAAAAGGAAGAAACGCGGGCGTATTG
GCCCCAATGGGGTCTCGGTGGGGTATCGACAGAGTGCCAGCCCTGGGACCGAACCCCGCGTTTATGAACA
AACGACCCAACACCGTGCGTTTTATTCTGTCTTTTTATTGCCGTCATAGCGCGGGTTCCTTCCGGTATTG
TCTCCTTCCGTGTTTCAGTTAGCCTCCCCCTAGGGTGGGCGAAGAACTCCAGCATGAGATCCCCGCGCTG
GAGGATCATCCAGCCGGCGTCCCGGAAAACGATTCCGAAGCCCAACCTTTCATAGAAGGCGGCGGTGGAA
TCGAAATCTCGTGATGGCAGGTTGGGCGTCGCTTGGTCGGTCATTTCGAACCCCAGAGTCCCGCTCAGAA
GAACTCGTCAAGAAGGCGATAGAAGGCGATGCGCTGCGAATCGGGAGCGGCGATACCGTAAAGCACGAGG
AAGCGGTCAGCCCATTCGCCGCCAAGCTCTTCAGCAATATCACGGGTAGCCAACGCTATGTCCTGATAGC
GGTCCGCCACACCCAGCCGGCCACAGTCGATGAATCCAGAAAAGCGGCCATTTTCCACCATGATATTCGG
CAAGCAGGCATCGCCATGGGTCACGACGAGATCCTCGCCGTCGGGCATGCTCGCCTTGAGCCTGGCGAAC
AGTTCGGCTGGCGCGAGCCCCTGATGCTCTTCGTCCAGATCATCCTGATCGACAAGACCGGCTTCCATCC
GAGTACGTGCTCGCTCGATGCGATGTTTCGCTTGGTGGTCGAATGGGCAGGTAGCCGGATCAAGCGTATG
CAGCCGCCGCATTGCATCAGCCATGATGGATACTTTCTCGGCAGGAGCAAGGTGAGATGACAGGAGATCC
TGCCCCGGCACTTCGCCCAATAGCAGCCAGTCCCTTCCCGCTTCAGTGACAACGTCGAGCACAGCTGCGC
AAGGAACGCCCGTCGTGGCCAGCCACGATAGCCGCGCTGCCTCGTCTTGCAGTTCATTCAGGGCACCGGA
CAGGTCGGTCTTGACAAAAAGAACCGGGCGCCCCTGCGCTGACAGCCGGAACACGGCGGCATCAGAGCAG
CCGATTGTCTGTTGTGCCCAGTCATAGCCGAATAGCCTCTCCACCCAAGCGGCCGGAGAACCTGCGTGCA
ATCCATCTTGTTCAATCATGCGAAACGATCCTCATCCTGTCTCTTGATCGATCTTTGCAAAAGCCTAGGC
CTCCAAAAAAGCCTCCTCACTACTTCTGGAATAGCTCAGAGGCCGAGGCGGCCTCGGCCTCTGCATAAAT
AAAAAAAATTAGT
Features (pLannotate 1.2.2; 13 found; start..end, strand, type, name):
    260..364     -  promoter       AmpR promoter: bla
    391..819     +  rep_origin     f1 ori (sequence partly withheld): f1 bacteriophage origin of replication; arrow indicates direction of (+) strand synthesis
    853..974     -  polyA_signal   SV40 poly(A) signal: SV40 polyadenylation signal
    997..1080    -  CDS            large T antigen (fragment): large T antigen from SV40 (simian virus 40)
   1238..1672    -  CDS            TOMM20: TOM20_HUMAN - Also known as KIAA0016. Experimental evidence at protein level: Swiss-Prot protein existence level 1. Central component of the receptor complex responsible for the recognition and translocation of cytosolically synthesized mitochondrial preproteins. Together with TOM22 functions as the transit peptide receptor at the surface of the mitochondrion outer membrane and facilitates the movement of preproteins into the TOM40 translocation pore (By similarity). Required for the translocation across the mitochondrial outer membrane of cytochrome P450 monooxygenases. From Homo sapiens (Hum
   1707..1910    -  promoter       CMV promoter: human cytomegalovirus (CMV) immediate early promoter
   1911..2214    -  enhancer       CMV enhancer: human cytomegalovirus immediate early enhancer
   2389..2977    -  rep_origin     ori: high-copy-number ColE1/pMB1/pBR322/pUC origin of replication
   3199..3215    +  polyA_signal   bGH poly(A) signal (fragment): bovine growth hormone polyadenylation signal
   3306..3353    -  polyA_signal   HSV TK poly(A) signal: herpes simplex virus thymidine kinase polyadenylation signal (Cole and Stacy, 1985)
   3412..3564    -  CDS            ble (fragment): BLE_KLEPN - Experimental evidence at protein level: Swiss-Prot protein existence level 1. Binding protein with a strong affinity to the bleomycin family of antibiotics. Binds to CL990; an antimitotic-antibiotic compound. From Klebsiella pneumoniae.
   3585..4379    -  CDS            NeoR/KanR: aminoglycoside phosphotransferase from Tn5; aph(3')-II (or nptII); confers resistance to neomycin, kanamycin, and G418 (Geneticin®)
   4414..258     -  promoter       SV40 promoter (across the origin): SV40 enhancer and early promoter
