[The description below was written by a language model from this plasmid's Addgene catalogue record and pLannotate feature annotations shown in this document.]
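Description:
TOMM20-PuRRRE is a mammalian expression plasmid built by Gibson cloning on the TOMM20-N-10_mCherry backbone, a Clontech-style N1-type vector. It encodes human TOMM20, a receptor component of the translocase of the outer mitochondrial membrane, fused at its C terminus to the short genetically encoded peptide tag PuRRRE. The fusion is driven by the human cytomegalovirus immediate-early enhancer and promoter and terminated by an SV40 polyadenylation signal. The feature table annotates the TOMM20 coding sequence but not the PuRRRE tag itself, which presumably lies in the unannotated stretch between TOMM20 and the poly(A) region. No mCherry feature is detected. The sequenced plasmid is about 4.5 kb, shorter than the backbone size listed in the catalogue, which is consistent with the fluorescent protein having been replaced by the small tag, although the record does not say so explicitly.

The plasmid replicates in E. coli at high copy from a ColE1/pUC-type origin and also carries an f1 origin. A single Tn5 aminoglycoside phosphotransferase (NeoR/KanR) gene provides both selections. A bacterial bla-type promoter drives it for kanamycin resistance, and the SV40 enhancer/early promoter, with an HSV TK poly(A) signal, drives it for G418 selection in mammalian cells. Small annotated fragments of ble, bGH poly(A) and SV40 large T antigen appear to be backbone remnants or partial matches.

According to the record, the construct is meant to be used with the complementary PunyEEER probe peptide. It belongs to a set of orthogonal interacting peptide tags for imaging cellular proteins, and here TOMM20 places the tag at mitochondria.
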