Addgene plasmid #208329: TOMM20-PuRRRE
Purpose: PuRRRE genetically-encoded tag introduced after TOMM20; to be used with PunyEEER probe peptide.
Depositing lab: Kimberly Beatty. Depositing organization: Oregon Health & Science University. Publication: Orthogonal Versatile Interacting Peptide Tags for Imaging Cellular Proteins. Suyama A, Devlin KL, Macias-Contreras M, Doh JK, Shinde U, Beatty KE. Biochemistry. 2023 Jun 6;62(11):1735-1743. doi: 10.1021/acs.biochem.2c00712. Epub 2023 May 11. PubMed 37167569.
Backbone
  Vector backbone: TOMM20-N-10_mCherry
  Backbone manufacturer: Michael Davidson (Addgene plasmid # 55146)
  Backbone size w/o insert (bp): 5923
  Vector type: Mammalian Expression
  Selectable markers: Neomycin (select with G418)
Growth in bacteria
  Bacterial resistance: Kanamycin, 50 μg/mL
  Growth temperature: 37°C
  Growth strain: DH5alpha
  Copy number: High Copy
Gene/Insert
  Gene/Insert name: TOMM20-PuRRRE
  Species: H. sapiens (human)
  Tag / fusion protein: PuRRRE (C terminal on insert)
  Cloning method: Gibson Cloning
  Sequencing primers: 5′ CMV-F; 3′ SV40pA-R
Terms and licenses: Academic/Nonprofit Terms; Industry Terms: Not Available to Industry
How to cite: TOMM20-PuRRRE was a gift from Kimberly Beatty (Addgene plasmid # 208329 ; http://n2t.net/addgene:208329 ; RRID:Addgene_208329)
