>Addgene plasmid #208329 | TOMM20-PuRRRE | depositor partial sequence | sequence record 405920 | TOMM20-PuRRRE
ACGTCAGATCCGCTAGCGCCACCATGGTGGGTCGGAACAGCGCCATCGCCGCCGGTGTATGCGGGGCCCT
TTTCATTGGGTACTGCATCTACTTCGACCGCAAAAGACGAAGTGACCCCAACTTCAAGAACAGGCTTCGA
GAACGAAGAAAGAAACAGAAGCTTGCCAAGGAGAGAGCTGGGCTTTCCAAGTTACCTGACCTTAAAGATG
CTGAAGCTGTTCAGAAGTTCTTCCTTGAAGAAATACAGCTTGGTGAAGAGTTACTAGCTCAAGGTGAATA
TGAGAAGGGCGTAGACCATCTGACAAATGCAATTGCTGTGTGTGGACAGCCACAGCAGTTACTGCAGGTC
TTACAGCAAACTCTTCCACCACCAGTGTTCCAGATGCTTCTGACTAAGCTCCCAACAATTAGTCAGAGAA
TTGTAAGTGCTCAGAGCTTGGCTGAAGATGATGTGGAAGGCGGTAGCGGGGATCCACCGGTCGCCACCCT
GGAAATCCGTAACGCCTTCCTCCGTCAGCGTGTTACCGCGCTGCGTACCCGCGTTTCTGAACTGCGTCAG
GAAAACTCCGAACTGGAAAACGAATACGGTCCGCTGTAA
